>Addgene plasmid #86107 | pRpoH-Wasabi | addgene full sequence | sequence record 173108 | Addgene NGS Result
ATGGTGAGCAAGGGCGAGGAGACCACAATGGGCGTAATCAAGCCCGACATGAAGATCAAGCTGAAGATGG
AGGGCAACGTGAATGGCCACGCCTTCGTGATCGAGGGCGAGGGCGAGGGCAAGCCCTACGACGGCACCAA
CACCATCAACCTGGAGGTGAAGGAGGGAGCCCCCCTGCCCTTCTCCTACGACATTCTGACCACCGCGTTC
AGTTACGGCAACAGGGCCTTCACCAAGTACCCCGACGACATCCCCAACTACTTCAAGCAGTCCTTCCCCG
AGGGCTACTCTTGGGAGCGCACCATGACCTTCGAGGACAAGGGCATCGTGAAGGTGAAGTCCGACATCTC
CATGGAGGAGGACTCCTTCATCTACGAGATACACCTCAAGGGCGAGAACTTCCCCCCCAACGGCCCCGTG
ATGCAGAAGGAGACCACCGGCTGGGACGCCTCCACCGAGAGGATGTACGTGCGCGACGGCGTGCTGAAGG
GCGACGTCAAGATGAAGCTGCTGCTGGAGGGCGGCGGCCACCACCGCGTTGACTTCAAGACCATCTACAG
GGCCAAGAAGGCGGTGAAGCTGCCCGACTATCACTTTGTGGACCACCGCATCGAGATCCTGAACCACGAC
AAGGACTACAACAAGGTGACCGTTTACGAGATCGCCGTGGCCCGCAACTCCACCGACGGCATGGACGAGC
TGTACAAGGGCTGAGTAAAGAAACCGCTGCTGCGAAATTTGAACGCCAGCACATGGACTCGTCTACTAGC
GCAGCTTAATTAACCTAGGCTGCTGCCACCGCTGAGCAATAACTAGCATAACCCCTTGGGGCCTCTAAAC
GGGTCTTGAGGGGTTTTTTGCTGAAAGGAGGAACTATATCCGGATTGGCGAATGGG
[124 nt withheld, positions 897-1020]
C
[91 nt withheld, positions 1022-1112]
A
[49 nt withheld, positions 1114-1162]
CCTTTGACGTTGGAGTCCACGTTCTTT
[37 nt withheld, positions 1190-1226]
ACCCTATCTCGGTCTATTCTTTTGATTTATAAGGGATTTTGCCGATTTCGGCCTATTGGTTAAAAAATGA
GCTGATTTAACAAAAATTTAACGCGAATTTTAACAAAATATTAACGTTTACAATTTCTGGCGGCACGATG
GCATGAGATTATCAAAAAGGATCTTCACCTAGATCCTTTTAAATTAAAAATGAAGTTTTAAATCAATCTA
AAGTATATATGAGTAAACTTGGTCTGACAGTTACCAATGCTTAATCAGTGAGGCACCTATCTCAGCGATC
TGTCTATTTCGTTCATCCATAGTTGCCTGACTCCCCGTCGTGTAGATAACTACGATACGGGAGGGCTTAC
CATCTGGCCCCAGTGCTGCAATGATACCGCGAGACCCACGCTCACCGGCTCCAGATTTATCAGCAATAAA
CCAGCCAGCCGGAAGGGCCGAGCGCAGAAGTGGTCCTGCAACTTTATCCGCCTCCATCCAGTCTATTAAT
TGTTGCCGGGAAGCTAGAGTAAGTAGTTCGCCAGTTAATAGTTTGCGCAACGTTGTTGCCATTGCTACAG
GCATCGTGGTGTCACGCTCGTCGTTTGGTATGGCTTCATTCAGCTCCGGTTCCCAACGATCAAGGCGAGT
TACATGATCCCCCATGTTGTGCAAAAAAGCGGTTAGCTCCTTCGGTCCTCCGATCGTTGTCAGAAGTAAG
TTGGCCGCAGTGTTATCACTCATGGTTATGGCAGCACTGCATAATTCTCTTACTGTCATGCCATCCGTAA
GATGCTTTTCTGTGACTGGTGAGTACTCAACCAAGTCATTCTGAGAATAGTGTATGCGGCGACCGAGTTG
CTCTTGCCCGGCGTCAATACGGGATAATACCGCGCCACATAGCAGAACTTTAAAAGTGCTCATCATTGGA
AAACGTTCTTCGGGGCGAAAACTCTCAAGGATCTTACCGCTGTTGAGATCCAGTTCGATGTAACCCACTC
GTGCACCCAACTGATCTTCAGCATCTTTTACTTTCACCAGCGTTTCTGGGTGAGCAAAAACAGGAAGGCA
AAATGCCGCAAAAAAGGGAATAAGGGCGACACGGAAATGTTGAATACTCATACTCTTCCTTTTTCAATCA
TGATTGAAGCATTTATCAGGGTTATTGTCTCATGAGCGGATACATATTTGAATGTATTTAGAAAAATAAA
CAAATAGGTCATGACCAAAATCCCTTAACGTGAGTTTTCGTTCCACTGAGCGTCAGACCCCGTAGAAAAG
ATCAAAGGATCTTCTTGAGATCCTTTTTTTCTGCGCGTAATCTGCTGCTTGCAAACAAAAAAACCACCGC
TACCAGCGGTGGTTTGTTTGCCGGATCAAGAGCTACCAACTCTTTTTCCGAAGGTAACTGGCTTCAGCAG
AGCGCAGATACCAAATACTGTCCTTCTAGTGTAGCCGTAGTTAGGCCACCACTTCAAGAACTCTGTAGCA
CCGCCTACATACCTCGCTCTGCTAATCCTGTTACCAGTGGCTGCTGCCAGTGGCGATAAGTCGTGTCTTA
CCGGGTTGGACTCAAGACGATAGTTACCGGATAAGGCGCAGCGGTCGGGCTGAACGGGGGGTTCGTGCAC
ACAGCCCAGCTTGGAGCGAACGACCTACACCGAACTGAGATACCTACAGCGTGAGCTATGAGAAAGCGCC
ACGCTTCCCGAAGGGAGAAAGGCGGACAGGTATCCGGTAAGCGGCAGGGTCGGAACAGGAGAGCGCACGA
GGGAGCTTCCAGGGGGAAACGCCTGGTATCTTTATAGTCCTGTCGGGTTTCGCCACCTCTGACTTGAGCG
TCGATTTTTGTGATGCTCGTCAGGGGGGCGGAGCCTATGGAAAAACGCCAGCAACGCGGCCTTTTTACGG
TTCCTGGCCTTTTGCTGGCCTTTTGCTCACATGTTCTTTCCTGCGTTATCCCCTGATTCTGTGGATAACC
GTATTACCGCCTTTGAGTGAGCTGATACCGCTCGCCGCAGCCGAACGACCGAGCGCAGCGAGTCAGTGAG
CGAGGAAGCGGAAGAGCGCCTGATGCGGTATTTTCTCCTTACGCATCTGTGCGGTATTTCACACCGCAAT
GGTGCACTCTCAGTACAATCTGCTCTGATGCCGCATAGTTAAGCCAGTATACACTCCGCTATCGCTACGT
GACTGGGTCATGGCTGCGCCCCGACACCCGCCAACACCCGCTGACGCGCCCTGACGGGCTTGTCTGCTCC
CGGCATCCGCTTACAGACAAGCTGTGACCGTCTCCGGGAGCTGCATGTGTCAGAGGTTTTCACCGTCATC
ACCGAAACGCGCGAGGCAGCTGCGGTAAAGCTCATCAGCGTGGTCGTGAAGCGATTCACAGATGTCTGCC
TGTTCATCCGCGTCCAGCTCGTTGAGTTTCTCCAGAAGCGTTAATGTCTGGCTTCTGATAAAGCGGGCCA
TGTTAAGGGCGGTTTTTTCCTGTTTGGTCACTGATGCCTCCGTGTAAGGGGGATTTCTGTTCATGGGGGT
AATGATACCGATGAAACGAGAGAGGATGCTCACGATACGGGTTACTGATGATGAACATGCCCGGTTACTG
GAACGTTGTGAGGGTAAACAACTGGCGGTATGGATGCGGCGGGACCAGAGAAAAATCACTCAGGGTCAAT
GCCAGCGCTTCGTTAATACAGATGTAGGTGTTCCACAGGGTAGCCAGCAGCATCCTGCGATGCAGATCCG
GAACATAATGGTGCAGGGCGCTGACTTCCGCGTTTCCAGACTTTACGAAACACGGAAACCGAAGACCATT
CATGTTGTTGCTCAGGTCGCAGACGTTTTGCAGCAGCAGTCGCTTCACGTTCGCTCGCGTATCGGTGATT
CATTCTGCTAACCAGTAAGGCAACCCCGCCAGCCTAGCCGGGTCCTCAACGACAGGAGCACGATCATGCT
AGTCATGCCCCGCGCCCACCGGAAGGAGCTGACTGGGTTGAAGGCTCTCAAGGGCATCGGTCGAGATCCC
GGTGCCTAATGAGTGAGCTAACTTACATTAATTGCGTTGCGCTCACTGCCCGCTTTCCAGTCGGGAAACC
TGTCGTGCCAGCTGCATTAATGAATCGGCCAACGCGCGGGGAGAGGCGGTTTGCGTATTGGGCGCCAGGG
TGGTTTTTCTTTTCACCAGTGAGACGGGCAACAGCTGATTGCCCTTCACCGCCTGGCCCTGAGAGAGTTG
CAGCAAGCGGTCCACGCTGGTTTGCCCCAGCAGGCGAAAATCCTGTTTGATGGTGGTTAACGGCGGGATA
TAACATGAGCTGTCTTCGGTATCGTCGTATCCCACTACCGAGATGTCCGCACCAACGCGCAGCCCGGACT
CGGTAATGGCGCGCATTGCGCCCAGCGCCATCTGATCGTTGGCAACCAGCATCGCAGTGGGAACGATGCC
CTCATTCAGCATTTGCATGGTTTGTTGAAAACCGGACATGGCACTCCAGTCGCCTTCCCGTTCCGCTATC
GGCTGAATTTGATTGCGAGTGAGATATTTATGCCAACCAGCCAGACGCAGACGCGCCGAGACAGAACTTA
ATGGGCCCGCTAACAGCGCGATTTGCTGGTGACCCAATGCGACCAGATGCTCCACGCCCAGTCGCGTACC
GTCTTCATGGGAGAAAATAATACTGTTGATGGGTGTCTGGTCAGAGACATCAAGAAATAACGCCGGAACA
TTAGTGCAGGCAGCTTCCACAGCAATGGCATCCTGGTCATCCAGCGGATAGTTAATGATCAGCCCACTGA
CGCGTTGCGCGAGAAGATTGTGCACCGCCGCTTTACAGGCTTCGACGCCGCTTCGTTCTACCATCGACAC
CACCACGCTGGCACCCAGTTGATCGGCGCGAGATTTAATCGCCGCGACAATTTGCGACGGCGCGTGCAGG
GCCAGACTGGAGGTGGCAACGCCAATCAGCAACGACTGTTTGCCCGCCAGTTGTTGTGCCACGCGGTTGG
GAATGTAATTCAGCTCCGCCATCGCCGCTTCCACTTTTTCCCGCGTTTTCGCAGAAACGTGGCTGGCCTG
GTTCACCACGCGGGAAACGGTCTGATAAGAGACACCGGCATACTCTGCGACATCGTATAACGTTACTGGT
TTCACATTCACCACCCTGAATTGACTCTCTTCCGGGCGCTATCATGCCATACCGCGAAAGGTTTTGCGCC
ATTCGATGGTGTCCGGGATCTCGACGCTCTCCCTTATGCGACTCCTGCATTAGGAAGCAGCCCAGTAGTA
GGTTGAGGCCGTTGAGCACCGCCGCCGCAAGGAATGGTGCATGCAAGGAGATGGCGCCCAACAGTCCCCC
GGCCACGGGGCCTGCCACCATACCCACGCCGAAACAAGCGCTCATGAGCCCGAAGTGGCGAGCCCGATCT
TCCCCATCGGTGATGTCGGCGATATAGGCGCCAGCAACCGCACCTGTGGCGCCGGTGATGCCGGCCACGA
TGCGTCCGGCGTAGAGGATCGAGATCGATCTCGATCCCGCGAAATCGCCACTTTACGCCTGAATAATAAA
AGCGTGTTATACTCTTTCCCTGCAATGGGTTCCGTAGCAGGGAAAGAGACCCCGTTGTCTCTTCCCGGTA
TTTCATCTCTATGTCACATTTTGTGCGTAATTTATTCACAGCGTTGTATTGAACTTGTGGATAAAATCAC
GGTCTGATAAAACAGTGAATGATAACCTCGTTGCTCTTAAGCTCTGGCACAGTTGTTGCTACCACTGAAG
CGCCAGAAGATATCGATTGAGAGGATTTGAATGGGCAGCAGCCATCACCATCATCACCACAGCCAGGATC
CA
Features (pLannotate 1.2.2; 16 found; start..end, strand, type, name):
      1..708     +  CDS            mWasabi: mWasabi is a basic (constitutively fluorescent) green fluorescent protein published in 2008, derived from Clavularia sp.. It has high acid sensitivity.
    717..758     +  CDS            S-Tag (fragment): affinity and epitope tag derived from pancreatic ribonuclease A
    788..805     +  CDS            SET1 (fragment): solubility-enhancement tag derived from T7 phage gene 10B
    813..860     +  terminator     T7 terminator: transcription terminator for bacteriophage T7 RNA polymerase
    897..1352    +  rep_origin     f1 ori (sequence partly withheld): f1 bacteriophage origin of replication; arrow indicates direction of (+) strand synthesis
   1467..2327    -  CDS            AmpR: β-lactamase; bla; confers resistance to ampicillin, carbenicillin, and related antibiotics
   2328..2420    -  promoter       AmpR promoter: bla
   2501..3089    +  rep_origin     ori: high-copy-number ColE1/pMB1/pBR322/pUC origin of replication
   3275..3414    -  misc_feature   bom: basis of mobility region from pBR322
   3516..3707    -  CDS            rop: Rop protein, which maintains plasmids at low copy number; rop
   3724..4104    +  CDS            YPB1_ECOLX: Protein predicted: Swiss-Prot protein existence level 4. From Escherichia coli.
   4166..4230    -  CDS            TcR (fragment): tetracycline efflux protein; tet; confers resistance to tetracycline
   4245..4266    -  protein_bind   CAP binding site: CAP binding activates transcription in the presence of cAMP. E. coli catabolite activator protein
   4279..5361    -  CDS            lacI: lac repressor; lacI; The lac repressor binds to the lac operator to inhibit transcription in E. coli. This inhibition can be relieved by adding lactose or isopropyl-β-D-thiogalactopyranoside (IPTG).
   5362..5439    -  promoter       lacI promoter: lacI
   5447..5726    -  CDS            TcR (fragment): tetracycline efflux protein; tet; confers resistance to tetracycline
