[The description below was written by a language model from this plasmid's Addgene catalogue record and pLannotate feature annotations shown in this document.]
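Description:
pRpoH-Wasabi is a bacterial expression plasmid built on the Novagen pETDuet-1 backbone, in which the first T7 promoter has been replaced by the RpoH promoter and the second T7 promoter has been deleted. It is propagated in E. coli under ampicillin selection, conferred by the β-lactamase gene and its native promoter. Replication relies on a ColE1/pBR322-type origin. The catalogue lists the plasmid as high copy, although the annotation also detects the rop gene and the bom mobility region, which are typical of pBR322-derived backbones with more moderate copy number. An f1 phage origin, the lacI repressor gene with its promoter, and short remnants of the tetracycline resistance gene are also carried over from the parent vector. With the T7 promoters gone, lacI probably has no regulatory role in reporter expression here.

The payload is mWasabi, a constitutively fluorescent green protein derived from Clavularia, cloned with an N-terminal 6xHis tag according to the record. Neither the tag nor the RpoH promoter appears in the automated feature table, probably because they lie in the unannotated stretch upstream of the coding sequence across the circular junction. Fragments of the S-tag region and the T7 terminator from the original second cloning site lie downstream of the reporter. RpoH is the E. coli heat-shock sigma factor, so the plasmid lets green fluorescence report activity of this heat-shock-associated promoter. The associated work concerns tunable thermal bioswitches for controlling microbial therapeutics, which suggests the construct was used to characterise or benchmark temperature-dependent gene expression.
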