Addgene plasmid #86107: pRpoH-Wasabi
Purpose: mWasabi reporter gene driven by RpoH promoter
Depositing lab: Mikhail Shapiro. Depositing organization: California Institute of Technology. Publication: Tunable thermal bioswitches for in vivo control of microbial therapeutics. Piraner DI, Abedi MH, Moser BA, Lee-Gosselin A, Shapiro MG. Nat Chem Biol. 2017 Jan;13(1):75-80. doi: 10.1038/nchembio.2233. Epub 2016 Nov 14. PubMed 27842069.
Backbone
  Vector backbone: pETDuet-1
  Backbone manufacturer: Novagen
  Modifications to backbone: T7 Promoter #1 replaced with pRpoH promoter T7 Promoter #2 deleted
  Vector type: Bacterial Expression
Growth in bacteria
  Bacterial resistance: Ampicillin, 100 μg/mL
  Growth temperature: 37°C
  Growth strain: DH5alpha
  Copy number: High Copy
Gene/Insert
  Gene/Insert name: mWasabi
  Insert size (bp): 756
  GenBank ID: EU024648.1
  Promoter: pRpoH
  Tag / fusion protein: 6xHis (N terminal on insert)
  Cloning method: Restriction Enzyme; 5′ cloning site BamHI (not destroyed); 3′ cloning site HindIII (destroyed during cloning)
  Sequencing primers: 5′ ATGCGTCCGGCGTAGA; 3′ CTAGTTATTGCTCAGCGGTG
Terms and licenses: Academic/Nonprofit Terms; Industry Terms: Not Available to Industry
How to cite: pRpoH-Wasabi was a gift from Mikhail Shapiro (Addgene plasmid # 86107 ; http://n2t.net/addgene:86107 ; RRID:Addgene_86107)
